Addgene plasmid #191637: pXD70Tet(DadRmt1)-DadR(ΔDBD)
Purpose: E. coli - Eggerthella lenta shuttle plasmid (TetR), dadR(ΔDBD) complementation
Depositing lab: Emily Balskus. Depositing organization: Harvard University. Publication: Genetic manipulation of the human gut bacterium Eggerthella lenta reveals a widespread family of transcriptional regulators. Dong X, Guthrie BGH, Alexander M, Noecker C, Ramirez L, Glasser NR, Turnbaugh PJ, Balskus EP. Nat Commun. 2022 Dec 9;13(1):7624. doi: 10.1038/s41467-022-33576-3. PubMed 36494336.
Backbone
  Vector backbone: pXD69m1
  Vector type: Bacterial Expression
Growth in bacteria
  Bacterial resistance: Ampicillin, 100 μg/mL
  Growth temperature: 37°C
  Growth strain: DH5alpha
  Growth instructions: E. lenta: Tetracycline 20 μg/mL
  Copy number: High Copy
Gene/Insert
  Gene/Insert name: DadR
  Species: Eggerthella lenta
  Mutation: ΔDBD
Terms and licenses: Academic/Nonprofit Terms; Industry Terms: Not Available to Industry
How to cite: pXD70Tet(DadRmt1)-DadR(ΔDBD) was a gift from Emily Balskus (Addgene plasmid # 191637 ; http://n2t.net/addgene:191637 ; RRID:Addgene_191637)
