[The description below was written by a language model from this plasmid's Addgene catalogue record and pLannotate feature annotations shown in this document.]
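Description:
pXD70Tet(DadRmt1)-DadR(ΔDBD) is an 8.8 kb E. coli–Eggerthella lenta shuttle plasmid built on the pXD69m1 backbone and catalogued as a bacterial expression vector. For propagation in E. coli it carries a high-copy ColE1/pUC-type origin together with the bla (AmpR) gene and its native promoter, giving ampicillin selection. For selection in E. lenta it carries tetM, a ribosomal protection protein originally described in Enterococcus faecalis that relieves tetracycline inhibition of protein synthesis. The record specifies tetracycline as the selective agent in that host. A replicon functional in E. lenta must be present for shuttle use, but the automated annotation does not identify one. Large stretches of the sequence, including roughly the first 2.9 kb, carry no annotation.

The payload is dadR from Eggerthella lenta carrying a ΔDBD mutation, which presumably denotes deletion of the DNA-binding domain, although the record does not spell out the abbreviation. The associated publication concerns genetic manipulation of E. lenta and a family of transcriptional regulators, which fits DadR being such a regulator. The insert itself is not picked up in the feature table, and the promoter driving it is not stated. The "DadRmt1" element in the plasmid name is also not explained in the record. Annotated accessory parts include a phage T7 early terminator (T7Te) and the E. coli rrnB T1 terminator, which likely insulate transcription units, and a BioBrick prefix remnant from assembly. The stated purpose is complementation with the truncated dadR allele. This would typically mean introducing the ΔDBD variant into an E. lenta dadR mutant background to test whether the deleted domain is needed for regulator function.
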