Features (pLannotate 1.2.2; 7 found; start..end, strand, type, name):
   2943..4856    +  CDS            tetM: TET1_ENTFL - Also known as tet(M). Experimental evidence at protein level: Swiss-Prot protein existence level 1. Abolishes the inhibitory effect of tetracyclin on protein synthesis by a non-covalent modification of the ribosomes. From Enterococcus faecalis (Streptococcus faecalis).
   4985..5012    -  terminator     T7Te terminator: phage T7 early transcription terminator
   6521..6540    -  misc_feature   BioBrick prefix: BioBrick prefix for parts that start with "ATG"
   6783..6887    +  promoter       AmpR promoter: bla
   6888..7748    +  CDS            AmpR: β-lactamase; bla; confers resistance to ampicillin, carbenicillin, and related antibiotics
   7919..8507    +  rep_origin     ori: high-copy-number ColE1/pMB1/pBR322/pUC origin of replication
   8688..8759    -  terminator     rrnB T1 terminator: transcription terminator T1 from the E. coli rrnB gene
>Addgene plasmid #191637 | pXD70Tet(DadRmt1)-DadR(ΔDBD) | addgene full sequence | sequence record 375919 | Addgene NGS Result
CGAGACAAGGAGATTATAGCATGGCGGCAAACGCTGGCGAGACGAAGGTGAAGCTCTGGGAGGGCATCTG
CTACCCAGAGAACATGCGCGATGACTGGCAGGACGAGATAGACGACATTCTTCAAGTGCCTTTCGCTTAT
GCGGTTCACGACATAGACCATGACCAGAAGAGCAAGCAGCGCAAGACGCATGCGCACGTCATTGTTGTCT
GGGGCGGCAACACGACACGCAAGGCAATCATCAACGTCTTGAACCGATTGAGCGCGGACGGCAAGAAGTG
CTGTTCGTCAGCCGAGCCAATCAACAACATCAGGCATGCGTATGACTATCTGATTCACGACACGGCTTCC
TGTCGCAAGAAGGGCAAGGAGCTGTATCCGGTCGAAGCACGCATCGAGGGAAACAACTTCGACATTGGTC
AGCTCGAACAGCTCTCGACTAAGGACAAGCAGGACATGCTCTTCGAGTTGGTCGGCTTCATCATGTGCGA
GAGGTTCGAGACCATCAACGATTTCACGGCTGCGGCGCTGAGGGAGTTTCCCGAGCAGTACCGCGAAATC
ATCGTGGGGTACAACTCGATTCTCGAGCGCTATTGTCGCGGGAACTATCTGAACGCCGAACGTAAGCGCA
AGTGCGTGGAACAGTCAGGTGCCAAAGAGTAGTCGGGTCAATGCAGCAATGCGTGACTACGGGGCGGCGT
GGTCTGCGCTCGCGCAGATCTAAGCCGACTCGTTCACGGATTGCGGAATTGACGCGACGGCCAACCGAAT
AGACCAGACTTGATTAAGGGTCGATGGACGCTCTGCTCCATCGACCCTTTCCTTGCCCGTGTCTCGACTG
GATGAGACCTGCAGAATCGGGCGGCTCATTATTTTTCGCTAACTACGTCCGAAAAATAATGTGTCCGAAA
AATAATGTGACAAATGACAAATGACAAATGACCACAGGGGGGCCACTACGACGGCCCCCCTAATAGTGCC
GTGTGCCGTGTGCCGAACCGCAGGTAGATTGAGGGGTGGTTCGGAGGGGCGAAGTCCCTCCGTTCGGCGC
TCGCGCCGATGGCCCGAGGGCCGTGAGCGAAGCCGCGAACGGGCAAGGGCTGGGGGGTCTCGGGGGGAAC
GCCCGAGCGGGTGCAGGGCTGGCCCTGCCACGTCCTTAGCGTAGCTAAGGTCTAACGTGCTAGACTTTAG
TCGATTAAGTCTGTACGGTTCGGAGGTTTCCATGGCTCACATCGCGAAATACAAGGCTCCATCGGTCGGG
CACATGCTTGCCCACTACCGCCGCGACCGCAGCAGCCTGGAGCGCGACAACATCGACCCCGAGCGCATCA
AGAACGACTTGGTGGTCGGCCACTACACGAACAAGGACGGCAAGCTCGTTGTGGGGCGCGTGGAGCCGCG
CGATGGCGAGCCGAACTGGGGCACGGTGGAGAGCCGCATCGAGCGCGTGAACGAGGCCCAGAAGGCCGCA
GGGAAGCGTGCCACGCGCAAGGATGCGGTCGTTATGGCTGACGTTGTTGTGACGCTTCCCGACAATGTGC
GCAAGGGCGATGAGGACAGGTTCTTCCGTCTCACGTACTGGTACCTGTCGAAGAAGTTCGGCATCGAGAA
CATGATGGGCGGGTACGTCCACAAGGACGAGGTGTTGAAGGATGGCACGCCCGCCCGCGACCACATGCAC
GTGCCGTTCACGCCCATCCTAGATGGACGGTTCAACTACAAGCAGATGTGCCCCCGCAGCTTCTACCGGA
GCATGCACAAGGAGCTTGGGGATTACCTAGAGGGGCGCATGGGCTACCGCCCTGCAATCGAGCTTGACGA
GGAGACGCGGGCGCAGCGTGTATACACGGACAAGTCCGTGGATATCGACAAGGTACGCTGTGCGGTCGAT
AAGGCCGTGGTTGAACCTGCGAAGGACGAAGCGGCGCGAATCGTCGCGGCGGCTAGGGAAGAAGCCGCCG
CTTTACTGAATGATGCCGAAACGCGTAAGGCAGAGCTTGTTACCGAGATTGCCGACAAGGAGGGTGACCT
TGCCGAGCTTGACAGCCAGCTCGAGGACGTGAAGCTCGATATCGAAGATGAGCAAGACCGATTGGAGTGT
CTTCGGCAACGAGCGGACGGAGTTGCGCGAGACATTGGAGAGCTTCAACCCATCGCTACCGAGGTTCGGG
GCTGGGAAGCTGCGGGAAAAGCTGAGCGCGGCGCAATCCTCGATAACATCGTTGTTAAGTGCGATGGACT
CGCGAGCCGCATCAGAGCAGGAGTTGCGGGAATGCGAATCAAAGTGGAAGAGCTTAGAAGTCGAATATCG
CGCCCGCTCGAATATCTGATGCGCAGGGAACAGCCAAGGCAACAGAGCCTTAATGACGTGCTGCGCGATG
CGCAGCGGGCGGCGGATGCGTGGAACCGCGACCACGCTGCACCGCAGAGGACGTATCGCGGGCGGGCTAG
ATGATGTGTTATAGTAGTACCTGTAATACACGACAAGGAGGTGCGACGCGAAAAAACCCCGCTGAAGCGG
GGTTTTTTGCGCACCACAGCAGACAGCAGAAAACATTCTGAACGCTAGGAAGCCGGTATGATTGTTACAT
ATAAGGGGAAGAAAAATTTCTTTTAGGTACTTGCTTTCCTAAAACTGATGTGATACAATGATTTAATCCA
GAAAAGGAGTAAAAAATATGCGGCAAGGTATTCTTAAATAAAACTATAATCAAATAGTGGGAACAAAGGA
TTATGATAGCTCCTTTTGTAGGGACTTAGTTTTTTGTACCCAATTTAAGAATACTTTTGCCTTATCAATT
TTGACATATCCCCAAAAACAGCAATCACAAACAGGTGTATGCTGTATATGTGTATGTCCGCAACTTATAA
TCCCCAGTGGTAAAAGTATTTTACTGCTGGGGATTTTTATGCCCTTTGGGGCTGTAAAGGGAGGACAATC
ACATGAAAATAATCAATATTGGAATTCTTGCCCATGTAGACGCTGGAAAGACGACCTTGACGGAGAGCCT
GCTATATGCCAGCGGAGCCATTTCAGAACCGGGGAGCGTCGAAAAAGGGACAACGAGGACGGACACCATG
TTTTTGGAGCGGCAGCGTGGGATTACCATTCAAGCGGCAGTCACTTCCTTCCAGTGGCACAGATGTAAAG
TTAACATTGTGGATACGCCCGGCCACATGGATTTTTTGGCGGAGGTGTACCGCTCTTTGGCTGTTTTAGA
TGGGGCCATCTTGGTGATCTCCGCTAAAGATGGCGTGCAGGCCCAGACCCGTATTCTGTTCCATGCCCTG
CGGAAAATGAACATTCCCACCGTTATCTTTATCAACAAGATCGACCAGGCTGGCGTTGATTTGCAGAGCG
TGGTTCAGTCTGTTCGGGATAAGCTCTCCGCCGATATTATCATCAAGCAGACGGTGTCGCTGTCCCCGGA
AATAGTCCTGGAGGAAAATACCGACATAGAAGCATGGGATGCGGTCATCGAAAATAACGATGAATTATTG
GAAAAGTATATCGCAGGAGAACCAATCAGCCGGGAAAAACTTGCGCGGGAGGAACAGCAGCGGGTTCAAG
ACGCCTCCCTGTTCCCAGTCTATCATGGCAGCGCCAAAAATGGCCTTGGCATTCAACCGTTGATGGATGC
GGTGACAGGGCTGTTCCAACCGATTGGGGAACAGGGGGGCGCCGCCCTATGCGGCAGCGTTTTCAAGGTT
GAGTACACCGATTGCGGCCAGCGGCGTGTCTATCTACGGTTATACAGCGGAACGCTGCGCCTGCGGGATA
CGGTGGCCCTGGCCGGGAGAGAAAAGCTGAAAATCACAGAGATGCGTATTCCATCCAAAGGGGAAATTGT
TCGGACAGACACCGCTTATCAGGGTGAAATTGTTATCCTTCCCAGCGACAGCGTGAGGTTAAACGATGTA
TTAGGGGACCAAACCCGGCTCCCTCGTAAAAGGTGGCGCGAGGACCCCCTCCCCATGCTGCGGACGGCGA
TTGCGCCGAAAACGGCAGCGCAAAGAGAACGGCTGCTGGACGCTCTTACGCAACTTGCGGATACTGACCC
GCTTTTGCGTTGCGAAGTGGATTCCATCACCCATGAGATCATTCTTTCTTTTTTGGGCCGGGTGCAGTTG
GAGGTTGTTTCCGCTTTGCTGTCGGAAAAATACAAGCTTGAAACAGTGGTAAAGGAACCCTCCGTCATTT
ATATGGAGCGGCCGCTCAAAGCAGCCAGCCACACCATCCATATCGAGGTGCCGCCCAACCCGTTTTGGGC
ATCCATAGGACTGTCTGTTACACCACTCTCGCTTGGCTCCGGTGTACAATACGAGAGCCGGGTTTCGCTG
GGATACTTGAACCAGAGTTTTCAAAACGCTGTCAGGGATGGTATCCGTTACGGGCTGGAGCAGGGCTTGT
TCGGCTGGAACGTAACGGACTGTAAGATTTGCTTTGAATACGGGCTTTATTACAGTCCGGTCAGCACGCC
GGCGGACTTCCGCTCATTGGCCCCGATTGTATTGGAACAGGCATTGAAGGAATCGGGGACGCAGCTGCTG
GAACCTTATCTCTCCTTCATCCTCTATGCGCCCCAGGAATACCTTTCCAGGGCTTATCATGATGCACCGA
AATACTGTGCCACCATCGAAACGGCCCAGGTAAAAAAGGATGAAGTTGTCTTTACTGGCGAGATTCCCGC
CCGCTGTATACAGGCATACCGTACTGATCTGGCCTTTTACACCAACGGGCGGAGCGTATGCCTTACAGAG
CTGAAAGGATATCAGGCCGCTGTCGGTCAGCCGGTCATCCAGCCCCGCCGTCCAAACAGCCGCCTGGACA
AGGTGCGCCATATGTTTCAGAAGGTAATGTAAATCGTTAAGGGATCAACTTTGGGAGAGAGTTCAAAATT
GATCCTTTTTTTATAACAGGAATTAAATAATAAAAAAGCCGGATTAATAATCTGGCTTTTTATATTCTCT
CTCTAGTATATAAACGCAGAAAGGCCCACCCGAAGGTGAGCCAGTGTGAGTCGACTAGTTCACGCGCACG
GATCCACCGGGTCGGCCGGGTCGTCGGCGGCCTCTTCGGGCACCGTGCCCATCAGGCTGACCTCGCCGAT
GCCGATTTTGATGAGGTCGGTCTCCGTGAACAGGAACAAATGCGCGATGAACAGCAGCGACACGGCCACC
AGCGTGACCAGCGTGAGGTCGAACATGCTGACCCCGGTCGCCTCCAGCGAATGGGCGAACAGCTGGCCTG
CGGTCTCGCCGCCGTACAGCGCCACGAACCCCAGGCCGATCGTCCGCGCCGGGCTCACGCGGAAGCTGGA
CGCCACGTCGATGCACACCACGCACAGCACCAGCACGAAGCAGTGGTAGCCGCCGAAGATAAGCGCGCTC
GAATACGTGTTGTTGTCGGCCATGAACGGCGTGGACAAGCATCCCAAGCACAGCATCAGCATGGAGACGC
GGTACGAGAAGAACACGCTGTCGCGCTGCAGGAACACGGCTATCAGGCAGATGGCCAACGCTCCGATGAA
GCCCGCCAGAAACAGGTACGTGCCGAAGATGTCCTGCACCTCGTAGGTTTTGAACCCCGACACCACGTCG
AAGAACCCCATCAACATGCCGATGAGCACCGCGCCCAGAAGCGCCTTCGCGAACAGGGTCGCCGTATGGC
GCGACAAAGGCTGCTCGGGCTCGCGCGGCAGCTGCGGCGTATCGGGCGCGCTGCGCCTGAGAGCTGCCGC
CGAAAGCACGGGCATGACAACGATGAGCACGATGACGGGTATCGCCGGCCCTACGATCAGCAAGAACCCC
ACGACGAACGCGATGCACAGCGACGAGGCAAGCTCCACAAGCGCCAAGCGGCCTCCCAGCCCCGACTCGA
GCTCGATCCAGCACAAGAACAGCACGGCCGAGCCCGTGCCGGTCATGACCGCGCTCAGGCCCAGCACCAG
CATGCCGACGGGCGTGGTAGGATCGGAGAACGGCGTGAGCACGCTGCCCGCGCTCATCATGATGGCCGAT
CCCAGCACGATGGAGCGGTTGCCGCTCACCCGCTCGCGCCGCACGATGACGGAGACGAACAGCATGGTCA
CCACCATGGCCACCAGCGATATGATCAGGCTGACGTACAGCGAGCCGCGCACGTCCGACGAGAAGCCGTA
CGGCACGATGCTGTAGAACATCATGAGCATCCAAAGCCATTGCAAGGCCGCGCCCGCGATGCGCTTGAGG
GAAAGGCTCGTCCCCAACGCGGTATCCCATGCACTCCGAAGCTTTTCCATGCCCCACCCCCTGTGAGCCC
GTACATAACGTCGCTCGCGCCGACCCCTCTGTCGACGGGTTCGATTATACGGAAAAGATGAGCGGCCCTC
TTTGAGGAAACTATTCTAGTTTCAGAATAATTTATGACCTACGGTTAAAGTTTCCCCAGTTCAAAGCACT
ATCGAATTTTTCATGATCACAAGATCATAAGAATTTATGATGCGGTCGAACCTGCTTTCCAACCTTTGGA
CGATGCTCATCTAGAAGCGGCCGCGAATTCAGAATAGTAATACAGGATCCGAATCGTTTCAGTTGCCGCC
GGATTAATAATCAAATAACCGTTCCTAAAAAATGCCCTCTTGGGTTATCAAGAGGGTCATTATATTTCGC
AAAAAACCCCGCTTCGGCGGGGTTTTTTCGCCTTGAAGACGAAAGGGCCTCGTGATACGCCTATTTTTAT
AGGTTAATGTCATGATAATAATGGTTTCTTAGACGTCAGGTGGCACTTTTCGGGGAAATGTGCGCGGAAC
CCCTATTTGTTTATTTTTCTAAATACATTCAAATATGTATCCGCTCATGAGACAATAACCCTGATAAATG
CTTCAATAATATTGAAAAAGGAAGAGTATGAGTATTCAACATTTCCGTGTCGCCCTTATTCCCTTTTTTG
CGGCATTTTGCCTTCCTGTTTTTGCTCACCCAGAAACGCTGGTGAAAGTAAAAGATGCTGAAGATCAGTT
GGGTGCACGAGTGGGTTACATCGAACTGGATCTCAACAGCGGTAAGATCCTTGAGAGTTTTCGCCCCGAA
GAACGTTTTCCAATGATGAGCACTTTTAAAGTTCTGCTATGTGGCGCGGTATTATCCCGTGTTGACGCCG
GGCAAGAGCAACTCGGTCGCCGCATACACTATTCTCAGAATGACTTGGTTGAGTACTCACCAGTCACAGA
AAAGCATCTTACGGATGGCATGACAGTAAGAGAATTATGCAGTGCTGCCATAACCATGAGTGATAACACT
GCGGCCAACTTACTTCTGACAACGATCGGAGGACCGAAGGAGCTAACCGCTTTTTTGCACAACATGGGGG
ATCATGTAACTCGCCTTGATCGTTGGGAACCGGAGCTGAATGAAGCCATACCAAACGACGAGCGTGACAC
CACGATGCCTGCAGCAATGGCAACAACGTTGCGCAAACTATTAACTGGCGAACTACTTACTCTAGCTTCC
CGGCAACAATTAATAGACTGGATGGAGGCGGATAAAGTTGCAGGACCACTTCTGCGCTCGGCCCTTCCGG
CTGGCTGGTTTATTGCTGATAAATCTGGAGCCGGTGAGCGTGGGTCTCGCGGTATCATTGCAGCACTGGG
GCCAGATGGTAAGCCCTCCCGTATCGTAGTTATCTACACGACGGGGAGTCAGGCAACTATGGATGAACGA
AATAGACAGATCGCTGAGATAGGTGCCTCACTGATTAAGCATTGGTAACTGTCAGACCAAGTTTACTCAT
ATATACTTTAGATTGATTTAAAACTTCATTTTTAATTTAAAAGGATCTAGGTGAAGATCCTTTTTGATAA
TCTCATGACCAAAATCCCTTAACGTGAGTTTTCGTTCCACTGAGCGTCAGACCCCGTAGAAAAGATCAAA
GGATCTTCTTGAGATCCTTTTTTTCTGCGCGTAATCTGCTGCTTGCAAACAAAAAAACCACCGCTACCAG
CGGTGGTTTGTTTGCCGGATCAAGAGCTACCAACTCTTTTTCCGAAGGTAACTGGCTTCAGCAGAGCGCA
GATACCAAATACTGTCCTTCTAGTGTAGCCGTAGTTAGGCCACCACTTCAAGAACTCTGTAGCACCGCCT
ACATACCTCGCTCTGCTAATCCTGTTACCAGTGGCTGCTGCCAGTGGCGATAAGTCGTGTCTTACCGGGT
TGGACTCAAGACGATAGTTACCGGATAAGGCGCAGCGGTCGGGCTGAACGGGGGGTTCGTGCACACAGCC
CAGCTTGGAGCGAACGACCTACACCGAACTGAGATACCTACAGCGTGAGCTATGAGAAAGCGCCACGCTT
CCCGAAGGGAGAAAGGCGGACAGGTATCCGGTAAGCGGCAGGGTCGGAACAGGAGAGCGCACGAGGGAGC
TTCCAGGGGGAAACGCCTGGTATCTTTATAGTCCTGTCGGGTTTCGCCACCTCTGACTTGAGCGTCGATT
TTTGTGATGCTCGTCAGGGGGGCGGAGCCTATGGAAAAACGCCAGCAACGCGGCCCGAGATGCGCCGCGT
GCGGCTGCTGGAGATGGCGGACGCGATGGATATGTTCTGCCAAGGGTTGGTTTGCGCATTCACAGTTCTC
CGCAAGAATTGATTGGCTCCAATTCTTGGAGTGGTGAATCCGTTAGCGAGGTGCCGCCGGCATGAGCTCC
TCTAGTAGAGAGCGTTCACCGACAAACAACAGATAAAACGAAAGGCCCAGTCTTTCGACTGAGCCTTTCG
TTTTATTTGAAAAAGAAAAGCCCCAGCAAGCTTGGCGGCAGCAGGGGCATT
